>Addgene plasmid #79211 | pAB085d7 | depositor full sequence | sequence record 148332 | Full Sequence
TCAGATCCTTCCGTATTTAGCCAGTATGTTCTCTAGTGTGGTTCGTTGTTTTTGCGTGAGCCATGAGAAC
GAACCATTGAGATCATGCTTACTTTGCATGTCACTCAAAAATTTTGCCTCAAAACTGGTGAGCTGAATTT
TTGCAGTTAAAGCATCGTGTAGTGTTTTTCTTAGTCCGTTACGTAGGTAGGAATCTGATGTAATGGTTGT
TGGTATTTTGTCACCATTCATTTTTATCTGGTTGTTCTCAAGTTCGGTTACGAGATCCATTTGTCTATCT
AGTTCAACTTGGAAAATCAACGTATCAGTCGGGCGGCCTCGCTTATCAACCACCAATTTCATATTGCTGT
AAGTGTTTAAATCTTTACTTATTGGTTTCAAAACCCATTGGTTAAGCCTTTTAAACTCATGGTAGTTATT
TTCAAGCATTAACATGAACTTAAATTCATCAAGGCTAATCTCTATATTTGCCTTGTGAGTTTTCTTTTGT
GTTAGTTCTTTTAATAACCACTCATAAATCCTCATAGAGTATTTGTTTTCAAAAGACTTAACATGTTCCA
GATTATATTTTATGAATTTTTTTAACTGGAAAAGATAAGGCAATATCTCTTCACTAAAAACTAATTCTAA
TTTTTCGCTTGAGAACTTGGCATAGTTTGTCCACTGGAAAATCTCAAAGCCTTTAACCAAAGGATTCCTG
ATTTCCACAGTTCTCGTCATCAGCTCTCTGGTTGCTTTAGCTAATACACCATAAGCATTTTCCCTACTGA
TGTTCATCATCTGAGCGTATTGGTTATAAGTGAACGATACCGTCCGTTCTTTCCTTGTAGGGTTTTCAAT
CGTGGGGTTGAGTAGTGCCACACAGCATAAAATTAGCTTGGTTTCATGCTCCGTTAAGTCATAGCGACTA
ATCGCTAGTTCATTTGCTTTGAAAACAACTAATTCAGACATACATCTCAATTGGTCTAGGTAATTTTAAT
CACTATACCAATTGAGATGGGCTAGTCAATGATAATTACTAGTCCTTTTCCTTTGAGTTGTGGGTATCTG
TAAATTCTGCTAGACCTTTGCTGGAAAACTTGTAAATTCTGCTAGACCCTCTGTAAATTCCGCTAGACCT
TTGTGTGTTTTTTTTGTTTATATTCAAGTGGTTATAATTTATAGAATAAAGAAAGAATAAAAAAAGATAA
AAAGAATAGATCCCAGCCCTGTGTATAACTCACTACTTTAGTCAGTTCCGCAGTATTACAAAAGGATGTC
GCAAACGCTGTTTGCTCCTCTACAAAACAGACCTTAAAACCCTAAAGGCTTAAGTAGCACCCTCGCAAGC
TCGGGCAAATCGCTGAATATTCCTTTTGTCTCCGACCATCAGGCACCTGAGTCGCTGTCTTTTTCGTGAC
ATTCAGTTCGCTGCGCTCACGGCTCTGGCAGTGAATGGGGGTAAATGGCACTACAGGCGCCTTTTATGGA
TTCATGCAAGGAAACTACCCATAATACAAGAAAAGCCCGTCACGGGCTTCTCAGGGCGTTTTATGGCGGG
TCTGCTATGTGGTGCTATCTGACTTTTTGCTGTTCAGCAGTTCCTGCCCTCTGATTTTCCAGTCTGACCA
CTTCGGATTATCCCGTGACAGGTCATTCAGACTGGCTAATGCACCCAGTAAGGCAGCGGTATCATCAACA
GGCTTACCCGTCGTACGGTCAAGAGGACATCCGGGCAAATGCAACGAAAGGCTCAGTCGAAAGACTGGGC
CTTTCGTTGCGCTGCGGAGACTTAGGGACCCTAATACAAGAAAGTTTGTTCATTAGGCACCCCGGGCTTT
ACACGTAATGCTTCCGGCGCGTATGTTGTGTCGACCGACCTGCAGGTGCAGTAAGGAGGAAAAAAAAATG
AAATTTGGAAACTTTTTGCTTACATACCAACCTCCCCAATTTTCCCAAACAGAGGTAATGAAACGTTTGG
TTAAATTAGGTCGCATCTCTGAGGAGTGTGGTTTTGATACCGTATGGTTACTGGAGCATCATTTCACGGA
GTTTGGTTTGCTTGGTAACCCTTATGTCGCTGCTGCATATTTACTTGGCGCGACTAAAAAATTGAATGTA
GGAACTGCCGCTATTGTTCTTCCCACAGCCCATCCAGTACGCCAACTTGAAGATGTGAATTTATTGGATC
AAATGTCAAAAGGACGATTTCGGTTTGGTATTTGCCGAGGGCTTTACAACAAGGACTTTCGCGTATTCGG
CACAGATATGAATAACAGTCGCGCCTTAGCGGAATGCTGGTACGGGCTGATAAAGAATGGCATGACAGAG
GGATATATGGAAGCTGATAATGAACATATCAAGTTCCATAAGGTAAAAGTAAACCCCGCGGCGTATAGCA
GAGGTGGCGCACCGGTTTATGTGGTGGCTGAATCAGCTTCGACGACTGAGTGGGCTGCTCAATTTGGCCT
ACCGATGATATTAAGTTGGATTATAAATACTAACGAAAAGAAAGCACAACTTGAGCTTTATAATGAAGTG
GCTCAAGAATATGGGCACGATATTCATAATATCGACCATTGCTTATCATATATAACATCTGTAGATCATG
ACTCAATTAAAGCGAAAGAGATTTGCCGGAAATTTCTGGGGCATTGGTATGATTCTTATGTGAATGCTAC
GACTATTTTTGATGATTCAGACCAAACAAGAGGTTATGATTTCAATAAAGGGCAGTGGCGTGACTTTGTA
TTAAAAGGACATAAAGATACTAATCGCCGTATTGATTACAGTTACGAAATCAATCCCGTGGGAACGCCGC
AGGAATGTATTGACATAATTCAAAAAGACATTGATGCTACAGGAATATCAAATATTTGTTGTGGATTTGA
AGCTAATGGAACAGTAGACGAAATTATTGCTTCCATGAAGCTCTTCCAGTCTGATGTCATGCCATTTCTT
AAAGAAAAACAACGTTCGCTATTATATTATGGCGGTGGCGGTAGCGGCGGTGGCGGTAGCGGCGGTGGCG
GTAGCGGCGGTGGCGGTAGCAAATTTGGATTGTTCTTCCTTAACTTCATCAATTCAACAACTGTTCAAGA
ACAGAGTATAGTTCGCATGCAGGAAATAACGGAGTATGTTGATAAGTTGAATTTTGAACAGATTTTAGTG
TATGAAAATCATTTTTCAGATAATGGTGTTGTCGGCGCTCCTCTGACTGTTTCTGGTTTTCTGCTCGGTT
TAACAGAGAAAATTAAAATTGGTTCATTAAATCACATCATTACAACTCATCATCCTGTCCGCATAGCGGA
GGAAGCTTGCTTATTGGATCAGTTAAGTGAAGGGAGATTTATTTTAGGGTTTAGTGATTGCGAAAAAAAA
GATGAAATGCATTTTTTTAATCGCCCGGTTGAATATCAACAGCAACTATTTGAAGAGTGTTATGAAATCA
TTAACGATGCTTTAACAACAGGCTATTGTAATCCAGATAACGATTTTTATAGCTTCCCTAAAATATCTGT
AAATCCCCATGCTTATACGCCAGGCGGACCTCGGAAATATGTAACAGCAACCAGTCATCATATTGTTGAG
TGGGCGGCCAAAAAAGGTATTCCTCTCATCTTTAAGTGGGATGATTCTAATGATGTTAGATATGAATATG
CTGAAAGATATAAAGCCGTTGCGGATAAATATGACGTTGACCTATCAGAGATAGACCATCAGTTAATGAT
ATTAGTTAACTATAACGAAGATAGTAATAAAGCTAAACAAGAGACGCGTGCATTTATTAGTGATTATGTT
CTTGAAATGCACCCTAATGAAAATTTCGAAAATAAACTTGAAGAAATAATTGCAGAAAACGCTGTCGGAA
ATTATACGGAGTGTATAACTGCGGCTAAGTTGGCAATTGAAAAGTGTGGTGCGAAAAGTGTATTGCTGTC
CTTTGAACCAATGAATGATTTGATGAGCCAAAAAAATGTAATCAATATTGTTGATGATAATATTAAGAAG
TACCACACGGAATATACCTAAACGGAGCCAATGTACGCAAAAAACCCCGCTTCAGCGGGGTTTTTTCGCC
AAAAAAAACCCCGCCCTGTCAGGGGCGGGGTTTTTTTTTAGGGCCCTACTGACTGTTATGTGAGGCTGTT
GTCCACGCCCAGCTCTGGGCTGGAGCCACCCACAAAGTCCTCCAGATGCAGCTCGCGAGTTAACAGGGTT
TCCTGAATCGCACGCAGCAGTATTGTGTTACTACGGAGCTGCTCGATCTCGTCGGTGGTGGCGGGCACGT
GGTTCCGTATGAAGTGCGCGCGCACCTCGGTGCGGTCGTCGCGCGCGGCGCCGCTGCTGTCCGGCGCGCG
CAGCACCGCGTCGATGTTGCACGTCAGGCTGAACACCGACGAGAACGTGTCCGCGATGAAAGCACGGTTG
GAGTCAACGACATCCAGCGTGTTGTTGAACAAGAAGTAGACTCTGTTGAGATGAGTGATCAGATAGATCT
TCACGTCAGTACGGGCTTCTGCACCACGGGTGTCTGTAGCCACGACATCGAACTCGAACATGCCGACCAT
AGTATCCAGCGGGTTCATGTTGAGGGACAGGACGCCGCTGCTCGGGTGCAGCGTGAAGGCGGACTCACGC
ACGCCCTCCAGCGAGGGGTCCACCACCATCGTGTCCAGGTCCATCGTGTACGTTATGTCTAGGCCTTCGG
TATGTGTCGCATGAACAGTGAGTAGTTCCCTGTTGGATGTATCCGTCTCGTAGATGCCGGCGGTGTAGAT
CTCACGCTCGAATACTGGCCGCTTGTCATCGTCGTCCTTGTAGTCTACGAATTTTACCCTCGCTTCCACG
ACAACACCGATAATCTTGCAGTTTCCGTTGATAGGAGTCATAGGCCATGAAGGATTCAGGCCTTTCAGGT
ACTTCTGACCGCCATCTATGACCAGTTTCTTGAATGTTGCTTCGTTCGCGTCAGTCAGTTTGGCTACAAC
AAGGCTTCCATTCACTGGCTCCCGTCCAGTATCTACTAACACCATATGACCTTCAGGGATGCTTTGACCT
ACAGGTGAGGTCATGGAATCACCTTCAACCTTCAGCCAGAATCCATTGCCTAATAAGTTAACGTCACTGT
CATACCATTCATCAATGTCCTTGATATCGTAGGGTTCACAAGCTTCACACCACGAACGAGCTCTAACCAT
GCTAATCAATGGATATTTCCCTTTGGGCTCAACGTGCCCAACAAATCTAACATTCGAATCAGAGGTGCCA
TTGAGCAGCCAGTCAACACTTACGCCAAGAGCTGACGCAAGTTCTGGTAAAAAGCGTGGTCGCTTAGTTT
TACCGTTTTCGAGCTGCTCTATAGACTGCTGGGTAGTCCCCACCTTTTGAGCAAGTTCAGCCTGGTTAAG
TCCAAGCTGAATTCTTTTGCTTTTTACCCTGCTGCTGATACTCATTTTTTTTTCCTCCTTACTCTAGTAA
AAGTTAAACAAAATTATTTGTAGAGGGAAACCGTTGTGGTCTCCCTGAATATAGATACCGAGCCTTATGC
ATGCCCGTAAAGTTATCCAGCATCCACTCATAGACCTAGGGCAGCAGATAGGGACGACGTGGTGTTAGCT
GTGCTCTAGAACCCTCAGCGAGTTTGTAGAAACGCAAAAAGGCCATCCGTCAGGATGGCCTTCTGCTTAA
TTTGATGCCTGGCAGTTTATGGCGGGCGTCCTGCCCGCCACCCTCCGGGCCGTTGCTTCGCAACGTTCAA
ATCCGCTCCCGGCGGATTTGTCCTACTCAGGAGAGCGTTCACCGACAAACAACAGATAAAACGAAAGGCC
CAGTCTTTCGACTGAGCCTTTCGTTTTATTTGATGCCTGGCAGTTCCCTACTCTCGCATGGGGAGACCCC
ACACTACCATCGGCGCTACGGCGTTTCACTTCTGAGTTCGGCATGGGGTCAGGTGGGACCACCGCGCTAC
TGCCGCCAGGCAAATTCTGTTTTATCAGACCGCTTCTGCGTTCTGATTTAATCTGTATCAGGCTGAAAAT
CTTCTCTCATCCGCCAAAACAGCCATGCCCATGGCGTTTACCAATGCTTAATCAGTGAGGCACCTATCTC
AGCGATCTGTCTATTTCGTTCATCCATAGTTGCCTGACTCCCCGTCGTGTAGATAACTACGATACGGGAG
GGCTTACCATCTGGCCCCAGTGCTGCAATGATACCGCGAGACCCACGCTCACCGGCTCCAGATTTATCAG
CAATAAACCAGCCAGCCGGAAGGGCCGAGCGCAGAAGTGGTCCTGCAACTTTATCCGCCTCCATCCAGTC
TATTAATTGTTGCCGGGAAGCTAGAGTAAGTAGTTCGCCAGTTAATAGTTTGCGCAACGTTGTTGCCATT
GCTACAGGCATCGTGGTGTCACGCTCGTCGTTTGGTATGGCTTCATTCAGCTCCGGTTCCCAACGATCAA
GGCGAGTTACATGATCCCCCATGTTGTGCAAAAAAGCGGTTAGCTCCTTCGGTCCTCCGATCGTTGTCAG
AAGTAAGTTGGCCGCAGTGTTATCACTCATGGTTATGGCAGCACTGCATAATTCTCTTACTGTCATGCCA
TCCGTAAGATGCTTTTCTGTGACTGGTGAGTACTCAACCAAGTCATTCTGAGAATAGTGTATGCGGCGAC
CGAGTTGCTCTTGCCCGGCGTCAATACGGGATAATACCGCGCCACATAGCAGAACTTTAAAAGTGCTCAT
CATTGGAAAACGTTCTTCGGGGCGAAAACTCTCAAGGATCTTACCGCTGTTGAGATCCAGTTCGATGTAA
CCCACTCGTGCACCCAACTGATCTTCAGCATCTTTTACTTTCACCAGCGTTTCTGGGTGAGCAAAAACAG
GAAGGCAAAATGCCGCAAAAAAGGGAATAAGGGCGACACGGAAATGTTGAATACTCATACTCTTCCTTTT
TCAATATTATTGAAGCATTTATCAGGGTTATTGTCTCATGAGCGGATACATATTTGAATGTATTTAGAAA
AATAAACAAATAGGGGTTCCGCGCACATTTCCCCGAAAAGTGCCACCTGACGTCTAAGAAACCATTATTA
TCATGACATTAACCTATAAAAATAGGCGTATCACGAGGCCCTTAGGCCAAATAGGCCGT
Features (pLannotate 1.2.2; 12 found; start..end, strand, type, name):
      1..951     -  CDS            Rep101: RepA protein needed for replication with the pSC101 origin; rep101
    999..1221    -  rep_origin     pSC101 ori: low-copy replication origin that requires the Rep101 protein
   1723..1758    -  terminator     rrnB T1 terminator (fragment): Escherichia coli rrnB; transcription terminator T1 from the E. coli rrnB gene
   1888..2967    +  CDS            luxA: LUXA1_PHOLU - Experimental evidence at protein level: Swiss-Prot protein existence level 1. Light-emitting reaction in luminous bacteria. From Photorhabdus luminescens (Xenorhabdus luminescens).
   3031..4011    +  CDS            LuxB: LuxB luciferase subunit; luxB; from the Photorhabdus luminescens bioluminescence operon
   4782..4802    -  CDS            FLAG (fragment): FLAG® epitope tag, followed by an enterokinase cleavage site
   4818..5420    -  CDS            C2 (fragment): RPC2_BPP22 - Experimental evidence at protein level: Swiss-Prot protein existence level 1. This protein allows the phage to reside inactively in the chromosome of its host bacterium. This lysogenic state is maintained by binding of regulatory protein C2 to the OR and OL operators, preventing transcription of proteins necessary for lytic development. From Salmonella phage P22 (Bacteriophage P22).
   5637..5664    -  terminator     rrnB T2 terminator: transcription terminator T2 from the E. coli rrnB gene
   5756..5842    -  terminator     rrnB T1 terminator: Escherichia coli rrnB; transcription terminator T1 from the E. coli rrnB gene
   5844..5959    -  ncRNA          5S rRNA: Accession: RF00001 - 5S ribosomal RNA
   6058..6918    -  CDS            AmpR: β-lactamase; bla; confers resistance to ampicillin, carbenicillin, and related antibiotics
   6919..7023    -  promoter       AmpR promoter: bla
