[The description below was written by a language model from this plasmid's Addgene catalogue record and pLannotate feature annotations shown in this document.]
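Description:
pAB085d7 is a low-copy bacterial expression plasmid built on a pSC101 backbone, carrying the pSC101 origin together with the Rep101 (RepA) protein that origin needs for replication. It is propagated in E. coli and selected with ampicillin through a β-lactamase gene driven by its native bla promoter. The full sequence record is about 7.1 kb, and rrnB T1 and T2 terminators insulate the transcription units from one another and from the backbone.

The synthetic payload consists of two cassettes that together form a bacterial two-hybrid style reporter for protein-protein binding. In the first, an optimised lacZ promoter bearing an OR1 operator (PlacZ-opt (OR1)) drives luxA and luxB, the two subunits of bacterial luciferase from the Photorhabdus luminescens operon, giving a luminescent readout of promoter activity. In the second, on the opposite strand, the constitutive Ppro1 promoter expresses a fusion of the phage 434 cI repressor DNA-binding protein to TnCAD-F3, the bait named in the catalogue entry. The automated annotation labels this repressor region as a fragment of the related phage P22 C2 repressor, most likely a homology match rather than a true discrepancy, and it also detects a partial FLAG epitope adjacent to it. The TnCAD-F3 portion itself is not annotated in the feature table.

The expected logic is that the 434cI fusion docks at the OR1 operator upstream of the promoter, and that a binding partner supplied from another construct recruits transcription to luxAB, so that light output reports interaction strength. The record gives the purpose only as directed evolution of protein-protein interactions, in the context of work on continuous evolution of Bacillus thuringiensis toxins. The partner construct is not described.
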