Addgene plasmid #79211: pAB085d7
Purpose: Directed Evolution of Protein-Protein Interactions
Depositing lab: David Liu. Depositing organization: Harvard University. Publication: Continuous evolution of Bacillus thuringiensis toxins overcomes insect resistance. Badran AH, Guzov VM, Huai Q, Kemp MM, Vishwanath P, Kain W, Nance AM, Evdokimov A, Moshiri F, Turner KH, Wang P, Malvar T, Liu DR. Nature. 2016 May 5;533(7601):58-63. doi: 10.1038/nature17938. Epub 2016 Apr 27. PubMed 27120167.
Backbone
  Vector backbone: SC101
  Backbone manufacturer: David Liu Lab
  Backbone size w/o insert (bp): 2992
  Vector type: Bacterial Expression
Growth in bacteria
  Bacterial resistance: Ampicillin, 100 μg/mL
  Growth temperature: 37°C
  Growth strain: NEB Turbo
  Copy number: Low Copy
Gene/Insert
  Gene/Insert name: PlacZ-opt (OR1) luxAB; Ppro1 434cI-TnCAD-F3
  Species: Synthetic
  Promoter: PlacZ-opt (OR1); Ppro1
  Cloning method: Ligation Independent Cloning
  Sequencing primers: 5′ n/a; 3′ n/a
Terms and licenses: Academic/Nonprofit Terms; Industry Terms: Not Available to Industry
How to cite: pAB085d7 was a gift from David Liu (Addgene plasmid # 79211 ; http://n2t.net/addgene:79211 ; RRID:Addgene_79211)
