>Addgene plasmid #79211 | pAB085d7 | addgene partial sequence | sequence record 151284 | Amp-F 5'-AAGCCCTCCCGTATCGTAGT-3'
GCACTATGGATGAACGAAATAGACAGATCGCTGAGATAGGTGCCTCACTGATTAAGCATTGGTAAACGCC
ATGGGCATGGCTGTTTTGGCGGATGAGAGAAGATTTTCAGCCTGATACAGATTAAATCAGAACGCAGAAG
CGGTCTGATAAAACAGAATTTGCCTGGCGGCAGTAGCGCGGTGGTCCCACCTGACCCCATGCCGAACTCA
GAAGTGAAACGCCGTAGCGCCGATGGTAGTGTGGGGTCTCCCCATGCGAGAGTAGGGAACTGCCAGGCAT
CAAATAAAACGAAAGGCTCAGTCGAAAGACTGGGCCTTTCGTTTTATCTGTTGTTTGTCGGTGAACGCTC
TCCTGAGTAGGACAAATCCGCCGGGAGCGGATTTGAACGTTGCGAAGCAACGGCCCGGAGGGTGGCGGGC
AGGACGCCCGCCATAAACTGCCAGGCATCAAATTAAGCAGAAGGCCATCCTGACGGATGGCCTTTTTGCG
TTTCTACAAACTCGCTGAGGGTTCTAGAGCACAGCTAACACCACGTCGTCCCTATCTGCTGCCCTAGGTC
TATGAGTGGATGCTGGATAACTTTACGGGCATGCATAAGGCTCGGTATCTATATTCAGGGAGACCACAAC
GGTTTCCCTCTACAAATAATTTTGTTTAACTTTTACTA
