>Addgene plasmid #79211 | pAB085d7 | addgene partial sequence | sequence record 152346 | pCL52_2-F 5'-GCTTCTCAGGGCGTTTTATG-3'
TTTGCTGTTCAGCAGTTCCTGCCCTCTGATTTTCCAGTCTGACCACTTCGGATTATCCCGTGACAGGTCA
TTCAGACTGGCTAATGCACCCAGTAAGGCAGCGGTATCATCAACAGGCTTACCCGTCGTACGGTCAAGAG
GACATCCGGGCAAATGCAACGAAAGGCTCAGTCGAAAGACTGGGCCTTTCGTTGCGCTGCGGAGACTTAG
GGACCCTAATACAAGAAAGTTTGTTCATTAGGCACCCCGGGCTTTACACGTAATGCTTCCGGCGCGTATG
TTGTGTCGACCGACCTGCAGGTGCAGTAAGGAGGAAAAAAAAATGAAATTTGGAAACTTTTTGCTTACAT
ACCAACCTCCCCAATTTTCCCAAACAGAGGTAATGAAACGTTTGGTTAAATTAGGTCGCATCTCTGAGGA
GTGTGGTTTTGATACCGTATGGTTACTGGAGCATCATTTCACGGAGTTTGGTTTGCTTGGTAACCCTTAT
GTCGCTGCTGCATATTTACTTGGCGCGACTAAAAAATTGAATGTAGGAACTGCCGCTATTGTTCTTCCCA
CAGCCCATCCAGTACGCCAACTTGAAGATGTGAATTTATTGGATCAAATGTCAAAAGGACGATTTCGGTT
TGGTATTTGCCGAGGGCTTTACAACAAGGACTTTCGCGTATTCGGCACAGATATGAATAACAGTCGCGCC
TTAGCGGAATGCTGGTACGGGCTGATAAAGAATGGCATGACAGAGGGATATATGGAAGCTGATAATGAAC
ATATCAAGTTCCATAAGGTAA
